Addgene plasmid #25769: pKOV
Purpose: (Empty Backbone)
Depositing lab: George Church. Depositing organization: Harvard Medical School. Publication: Methods for generating precise deletions and insertions in the genome of wild-type Escherichia coli: application to open reading frame characterization. Link AJ, Phillips D, Church GM. J Bacteriol. 1997 Oct . 179(20):6228-37. PubMed 9335267.
Backbone
  Vector backbone: pMAK700, pMAK705, pBS-TS
  Backbone manufacturer: N/A
  Backbone size (bp): 8673
  Vector type: Bacterial Expression
Growth in bacteria
  Bacterial resistance: Chloramphenicol, 25 μg/mL
  Growth temperature: 30°C
  Growth strain: Top10
  Growth instructions: Grow at 30 degrees Celsius
  Copy number: Unknown
Gene/Insert
  Gene/Insert name: None (alt names: pKOV gene replacement vector; pKO5)
  Cloning method: Restriction Enzyme
  Sequencing primers: 5′ pK03-L: 5'-AGGGCAGGGTCGTTAAATAGC-3'; 3′ pK03-R: 5'-TTAATGCGCCGCTACAGGGCG-3'
Terms and licenses: Academic/Nonprofit Terms; Industry Terms: Not Available to Industry
Depositor comments: pKOV is identical to the pKO3 vector described in J. Bacteriology 179: 6228-6237, except for the addition of a 3kb stuffer sequence in the multiple cloning site. This stuffer permits (i) directional cloning using NotI and BamHI and (ii) clean separation of doubly cut vector from singly cut contaminants when using this pair of enzymes. The pKOV cloning site is: 5' - SmaI - NotI - SmaI- stuffer - BamHI - SalI - 3'. BamHI and SalI are not used together, nor is SmaI used with NotI. BglII & BclI cut ends are compatible with BamHI. PmeI & SwaI are compatible with SmaI. NOTE: pKOV has a temperature sensitive pSC101 replication origin. To recover the plasmid, strains harboring the plasmid must be grown at 30 deg C under chloramphenicol selection. Gene replacement: Mutant alleles cloned into the pKOV gene replacement vector are electroporated into recombination proficient strains (eg. EMG2) and allowed to recover for 1 h at 30 deg C. The cells are plated on prewarmed chloramphenicol/LB plates and incubated at 42 deg C. To measure the integration frequency, the electroporated cells are also plated on chloramphenicol/LB plates at 30 deg C. From the 42 deg C plate, 1-5 colonies are picked into 1 ml of LB broth, serially diluted, and immediately plated at 30°ree;C on either 5% w/v sucrose or 5% sucrose+antibiotic plates. The 5% sucrose plates are replica plated to chloramphenicol plates at 30 deg C to test for loss of the replacement vector (cms). The gene replacement is confirmed by either PCR using primers flanking the targeted open reading frame or by genomic Southern's. Note from depositor: If sucrose plates do not select correctly, pKOV should be used in liquid selection on a plate reader with a LB + Cm control growth and a LB + Cm + sucrose growth. pKOV can sometimes still allow survival in the presence of sucrose, but significantly decreases fitness, so tracking the kinetic growth can be helpful. The sacB gene loses its efficacy,, sacB is toxic in E. coli even in the absence of sucrose.
How to cite: pKOV was a gift from George Church (Addgene plasmid # 25769 ; http://n2t.net/addgene:25769 ; RRID:Addgene_25769)
