[The description below was written by a language model from this plasmid's Addgene catalogue record, the feature table of its GenBank file and pLannotate feature annotations shown in this document.]
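Description:
pKOV is an empty gene replacement (allelic exchange) vector for Escherichia coli, derived from the pMAK700/pMAK705/pBS-TS lineage and catalogued as a bacterial vector of about 8.7 kb. According to the depositor it is identical to pKO3 except for a roughly 3 kb stuffer placed in the cloning site. It replicates from a low-copy pSC101 origin supported by a temperature-sensitive Rep101 protein (A56V), so it is maintained only at the permissive temperature of 30 °C. Selection is through a chloramphenicol acetyltransferase gene driven by the cat promoter. An f1 phage origin and small remnants of a pUC-type polylinker and the bla promoter are also annotated.

The functional core is the pairing of the conditional replicon with Bacillus subtilis sacB, expressed from its own sacR promoter and control region, which makes cells sucrose-sensitive. A mutant allele with flanking homology is cloned into the site, arranged as SmaI–NotI–SmaI–stuffer–BamHI–SalI. The stuffer allows directional NotI/BamHI cloning and easy separation of doubly cut from singly cut vector. In the two full-length annotations, the stuffer region matches E. coli-like chromosomal DNA, including rRNA and tRNA segments, a terminator, and hdfR, yifE and comM-like fragments. These are filler rather than payload.

In a recombination-proficient host, chloramphenicol selection at 42 °C recovers chromosomal integrants. Sucrose counterselection at 30 °C then enriches for cells that have resolved and lost the vector, leaving the replacement allele. The depositor cautions that sacB counterselection can be leaky. The two full sequence records describe the same plasmid in opposite orientations, while the separate 903 bp GenBank entry covers only a fragment and is annotated with just a primer-binding site.
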