Features (pLannotate 1.2.2; 18 found; start..end, strand, type, name):
    363..585     +  rep_origin     pSC101 ori: low-copy replication origin that requires the Rep101 protein
    633..1583    +  CDS            Rep101(Ts): temperature-sensitive version of the RepA protein needed for replication with the pSC101 origin (Armstrong et al., 1984); rep101 encoding an A56V mutation
   1976..3397    -  CDS            SacB: secreted levansucrase that renders bacterial growth sensitive to sucrose; Bacillus subtilis sacB; negative selection marker
   3398..3843    -  promoter       sacB promoter: sacR; sacB promoter and control region
   3865..3919    -  promoter       AmpR promoter (fragment): bla
   3945..4399    -  rep_origin     f1 ori (sequence partly withheld): f1 bacteriophage origin of replication; arrow indicates direction of (+) strand synthesis
   4411..4430    -  misc_feature   MCS (fragment): pUC18/19 multiple cloning site
   4508..4667    +  ncRNA          LSU rRNA bacteria: Accession: RF02541 - Bacterial large subunit ribosomal RNA
   4687..4952    +  ncRNA          LSU rRNA bacteria: Accession: RF02541 - Bacterial large subunit ribosomal RNA
   5060..5175    +  ncRNA          5S rRNA: Accession: RF00001 - 5S ribosomal RNA
   5230..5303    +  ncRNA          tRNA: Accession: RF00005 - tRNA
   5315..5387    +  ncRNA          tRNA: Accession: RF00005 - tRNA
   5392..5435    +  terminator     bacterial terminator: putative bacterial transcription terminator
   5490..5927    -  CDS            hdfR (fragment): HDFR_ECO27 - Protein inferred from homology: Swiss-Prot protein existence level 3. Negatively regulates the transcription of the flagellar master operon flhDC by binding to the upstream region of the operon. From Escherichia coli O127:H6 (strain E2348/69 / EPEC).
   6087..6422    +  CDS            yifE: YIFE_ECOLI - Experimental evidence at protein level: Swiss-Prot protein existence level 1. From Escherichia coli (strain K12).
   6459..7406    -  CDS            comM (fragment): COMM_HAEIN - Experimental evidence at protein level: Swiss-Prot protein existence level 1. Induced during competence development. Not needed for DNA uptake. May be involved in a recombination step. From Haemophilus influenzae (strain ATCC 51907 / DSM 11121 / KW20 / Rd).
   7631..8290    -  CDS            CmR: chloramphenicol acetyltransferase; cat; confers resistance to chloramphenicol
   8291..8393    -  promoter       cat promoter: promoter of the E. coli cat gene encoding chloramphenicol acetyltransferase
>Addgene plasmid #25769 | pKOV | addgene full sequence | sequence record 352650 | Addgene NGS Result
GAACTGCTGAACAGCAAAAAGTCAGATAGCACCACATAGCAGACCCGCCATAAAACGCCCTGAGAAGCCC
GTGACGGGCTTTTCTTGTATTATGGGTAGTTTCCTTGCATGAATCCATAAAAGGCGCCTGTAGTGCCATT
TACCCCCATTCACTGCCAGAGCCGTGAGCGCAGCGGACTGAATGTCACGAAAAAGACAGCGACTCAGGTG
CCGGATGGTCGGAGACAGAAGGAATATTCAGCGATTTGCCCGAGCTTGCGAGGGTGCTACTTAAGCCTTT
AGGGTTTTAAGGTCTGTTTTGTAGAGGAGCAAACAGCGTTTACGACATCCTTTTGTAATACTGCGGAACT
GACTAAAGTAGTGAGTTATACACAGGGCTGGGATCTATTCTTTTTATCTTTTTTTATTCTTTCTTTATTC
TATAAATTATAACCACTTGAATATAAACAAAAAAAACACACAAAGGTCTAGCGGAATTTACAGAGGGTCT
AGCAGAATTTACAAGTTTTCCAGCAAAGGTCTAGCAGAATTTACAGATACCCACAACTCAAAGGAAAAGG
ACTAGTAATTATCATTGACTAGCCCATCTCAATTGGTATAGTGATTAAAATCACCTAGACCAATTGAGAT
GTATGTCTGAATTAGTTGTTTTCAAAGCAAATGAACTAGCGATTAGTCGCTATGACTTAACGGAGCATGA
AACCAAGCTAATTTTATGCTGTGTGGCACTACTCAACCCCACGATTGAAAACCCTACGAGGAAAGAACGG
ACGGTATCGTTCACTTATAACCAATACGTTCAGATGATGAACATCAGTAGGGAAAATGCTTATGGTGTAT
TAGCTAAAGCAACCAGAGAGCTGATGACGAGAACTGTGGAAATCAGGAATCCTTTGGTTAAAGGCTTTGA
GATTTTCCAGTGGACAAACTATGCCAAGTTCTCAAGCGAAAAATTAGAATTAGTTTTTAGTGAAGAGATA
TTGCCTTATCTTTTCCAGTTAAAAAAATTCATAAAATATAATCTGGAACATGTTAAGTCTTTTGAAAACA
AATACTCTATGAGGATTTATGAGTGGTTATTAAAGGAACTAACACAAAAGAAAACTCACAAGGCAAATAT
AGAGATTAGCCTTGATGAATTTAAGTTCATGTTAATGCTTGAAAATAACTACCATGAGTTTAAAAGGCTT
AACCAATGGGTTTTGAAACCAATAAGTAAAGATTTAAACACTTACAGCAATATGAAATTGGTGGTTGATA
AGCGAGGCCGCCCGACTGATACGTTGATTTTCCAAGTTGAACTGGATAGACAAATGGATCTCGTAACCGA
ACTTGAGAACAACCAGATAAAAATGAATGGTGACAAAATACCAACAACCATTACATCAGATTCCTACCTA
CATAACGGACTAAGAAAAACACTACACGATGCTTTAACTGCAAAAATTCAGCTCACCAGTTTTGAGGCAA
AATTTTTGAGTGACATGCAAAGTAAGTATGATCTCAATGGTTCGTTCTCATGGCTCACGCAAAAACAACG
AACCACACTAGAGAACATACTGGCTAAATACGGAAGGATCTGAGGTTCTTATGGCTCTTGTATCTATCAG
TGAAGCATCAAGACTAACAAACAAAAGTAGAACAACTGTTCACCGTTACATATCAAAGGGAAAACTGTCC
ATATGCACAGATGAAAACGGTGTAAAAAAGATAGATACATCAGAGCTTTTACGAGTTTTTGGTGCATTTA
AAGCTGTTCACCATGAACAGATCGACAATGTAACAGATGAACAGCATGTAACACCTAACAGAACAGGTGA
AACCAGTAAAACAAAGCAACTAGAACATGAAATTGAACACCTGAGACAACTTGTTACAGCTCAACAGTCA
CACATAGACAGCCTGAATCAGGCATTTGAGAAGCACACGGTCACACTGCTTCCGGTAGTCAATATCGGCA
TTTTCTTTTGCGTTTTTATTTGTTAACTGTTAATTGTCCTTGCTCAAGGATGCTGTCTTTGACAACAGAT
GTTTTCTTGCCTTTGATGTTCAGCAGGAAGCTTGGCGCAAACGTTGATTGTTTGTCTGCGTAGAATCCTC
TGTTTGTCATATAGCTTGTAATCACGACATTGTTTCCTTTCGCTTGAGGTACAGCGAAGTGTGAGTAAGT
AAAGGTTACATCGTTAGGATCAAGATCCATTTTTAACACAAGGCCAGTTTTGTTCAGCGGCTTGTATGGG
CCAGTTAAAGAATTAGAAACATAACCAAGCATGTAAATATCGTTAGACGTAATGCCGTCAATCGTCATTT
TTGATCCGCGGGAGTCAGTGAACAGGTACCATTTGCCGTTCATTTTAAAGACGTTCGCGCGTTCAATTTC
ATCTGTTACTGTGTTAGATGCAATCAGCGGTTTCATCACTTTTTTCAGTGTGTAATCATCGTTTAGCTCA
ATCATACCGAGAGCGCCGTTTGCTAACTCAGCCGTGCGTTTTTTATCGCTTTGCAGAAGTTTTTGACTTT
CTTGACGGAAGAATGATGTGCTTTTGCCATAGTATGCTTTGTTAAATAAAGATTCTTCGCCTTGGTAGCC
ATCTTCAGTTCCAGTGTTTGCTTCAAATACTAAGTATTTGTGGCCTTTATCTTCTACGTAGTGAGGATCT
CTCAGCGTATGGTTGTCGCCTGAGCTGTAGTTGCCTTCATCGATGAACTGCTGTACATTTTGATACGTTT
TTCCGTCACCGTCAAAGATTGATTTATAATCCTCTACACCGTTGATGTTCAAAGAGCTGTCTGATGCTGA
TACGTTAACTTGTGCAGTTGTCAGTGTTTGTTTGCCGTAATGTTTACCGGAGAAATCAGTGTAGAATAAA
CGGATTTTTCCGTCAGATGTAACTGTGGCTGAACCTGACCATTCTTGTGTTTGGTCTTTTAGGATAGAAT
CATTTGCATCGAATTTGTCGCTGTCTTTAAAGACGCGGCCAGCGTTTTTCCAGCTGTCAATAGAAGTTTC
GCCGACTTTTTGATAGAACATGTAAATCGATGTGTCATCCGCATTTTTAGGATCTCCGGCTAATGCAAAG
ACGATGTGGTAGCCGTGATAGTTTGCGACAGTGCCGTCAGCGTTTTGTAATGGCCAGCTGTCCCAAACGT
CCAGGCCTTTTGCAGAAGAGATATTTTTAATTGTGGACGAATCGAACTCAGGAACTTGATATTTTTCATT
TTTTTGCTGTTCAGGGATTTGCAGCATATCATGGCGTGTAATATGGGAAATGCCGTATGTTTCCTTATAT
GGCTTTTGGTTCGTTTCTTTCGCAAACGCTTGAGTTGCGCCTCCTGCCAGCAGTGCGGTAGTAAAGGTTA
ATACTGTTGCTTGTTTTGCAAACTTTTTGATGTTCATCGTTCATGTCTCCTTTTTTATGTACTGTGTTAG
CGGTCTGCTTCTTCCAGCCCTCCTGTTTGAAGATGGCAAGTTAGTTACGCACAATAAAAAAAGACCTAAA
ATATGTAAGGGGTGACGCCAAAGTATACACTTTGCCCTTTACACATTTTAGGTCTTGCCTGCTTTATCAG
TAACAAACCCGCGCGATTTACTTTTCGACCTCATTCTATTAGACTCTCGTTTGGATTGCAACTGGTCTAT
TTTCCTCTTTTGTTTGATAGAAAATCATAAAAGGATTTGCAGACTACGGGCCTAAAGAACTAAAAAATCT
ATCTGTTTCTTTTCATTCTCTGTATTTTTTATAGTTTCTGTTGCATGGGCATAAAGTTGCCTTTTTAATC
ACAATTCAGAAAATATCATAATATCTCATTTCACTAAATAATAGTGAACGGCAGGTATATGTGATGGGTT
AAAAAGGATCGCGGTGAGCGGATACATATTTGAATGTATTTAGAAAAATAAACAAATAGGGGTTCCGCGC
ACATTTCCCCGAAAAGTGCCACCTAAATTGTAAGCGTTAATATTTTGTTAAAATTCGCGTTAAATTTTTG
TTAAATCAGCTCATTTTTTAACCAATAGGCCGAAATCGGCAAAATCCCTTATAAATCAAAAGAATAGACC
GAGATAGGGT
[37 nt withheld, positions 4071-4107]
AAAGAACGTGGACTCCAACGTCAAAGG
[49 nt withheld, positions 4135-4183]
T
[91 nt withheld, positions 4185-4275]
G
[123 nt withheld, positions 4277-4399]
CGCCATTCTCCGGTCGACTCTAGAGGATCCCAGGTGCGAAAGCAGGTCATAGTGATCCGGTGGTTCTGAA
TGGAAGGGCCATCGCTCAACGGATAAAAGGTACTCCGGGGATAACAGGCTGATACCGCCCAAGAGTTCAT
ATCGACGGCGGTGTTTGGCACCTCGATGTCGGCTCATCACATCCTGGAGCTGAAGTAGGTCCCAAGGGTA
TGGCTGTTCGCCATTTAAAGTGGTACGCGAGCTGGGTTTAGAACGTCGTGAGACAGTTCGGTCCCTATCT
GCCGTGGGCGCTGGAGAACTGAGGGGGGCTGCTCCTAGTACGAGAGGACCGGAGTGGACGCATCACTGGT
GTTCGGGTTGTCATGCCAATGGCACTGCCCGGTAGCTAAATGCGGAAGAGATAAGTGCTGAAAGCATCTA
AGCACGAAACTTGCCCCGAGATGAGTTCTCCCTGACTCCTTGAGAGTCCTGAAGGAACGTTGAAGACGAC
GACGTTGATAGGCCGGGTGTGTAAGCGCAGCGATGCGTTGAGCTAACCGGTACTAATGAACCGTGAGGCT
TAACCTTACAACGCCGAAGATGTTTTGGCGGATGAGAGAAGATTTTCAGCCTGATACAGATTAAATCAGA
ACGCAGAAGCGGTCTGATGAAACAGAATTTGCCTGGCGGCCGTAGCGCGGTGGTCCCACCTGACCCCATG
CCGAACTCAGAAGTGAAACGCCGTAGCGCCGATGGTAGTGTGGGGTCTCCCCATGCGAGAGTAGGGAACT
GCCAGGCATCAAATTAAGCAGTAAGCCGGTCATAAAACCGGTGGTTGTAAAAGAATTCGGTGGAGCGGTA
GTTCAGTCGGTTAGAATACCTGCCTGTCACGCAGGGGGTCGCGGGTTCGAGTCCCGTCCGTTCCGCCACC
CTAATTAGGGGCGTAGTTCAATTGGTAGGGCACCGGTCTCCAAAACCGGGTGTTGGGAGTTCGAGTCTCT
CCGCCCCTGCCAGAAATCATCCTTAGCGAAAGCTAAGGATTTTTTTTATCTGAAATAACCCTCTCCGAAG
TAAATCCTTCTACCGGCATCCTTGCCAGCCATTCATATTAATACACTTCATCCAGCACGTTAATTTTCAA
AAGATCGCGAATCAACGCATTTTTATCGCTATTTTGCAGCCATATGGCATAAAGCGGCCGTGAAAGTGTT
GTGCTATCGACAACGGTATGCAGGCCGCCTTTTTTACGCGCCCAGCTGACGGGTAGCCAGGTGCAACCAT
TAAGCATCGCAATCTGTTGCTGTGCCAGTTCAGCAGAACTGGTTGTCAGAATGGGCACTTCGTCAGCACC
GATCAAACCTGCCTCATGCTGTTGAAAATCTGGCCCCCACTCAAGTCGCAGATAATTAAGATCTCCCTTT
AGTTTTGAAGGGGCACTGGTATAAAGCGCTAAAGTGAAATATCCCAGCAACTGACTACTAAATTCGTCCA
TTTTGGGCGCTTCAGTGGTAATAAGAAGATCAAGCTGGCGTTCATGCAGCTGTTTTACCACACGCAATAA
CCTTCACACTCCAAATTTATAACATCCACAGTGCTCTCCGCAAAATTATTTGTCGTTATGATTTAAATGT
TTTGTTTTACACTCTGTCAAGCGTAACTAATACTCCGCGCCATAACTAGCTCGGTCAAAGAATTAGGAGC
GTGCAGGATGGCGGAAAGCTTTACGACGACTAATCGATATTTCGACAATAAACATTATCCACGTGGATTC
TCTCGTCATGGTGATTTCACCATCAAAGAGGCACAACTGCTTGAGCGTCATGGTTATGCCTTCAATGAGT
TGGATCTTGGCAAACGCGAGCCGGTTACCGAGGAAGAGAAACTCTTCGTAGCAGTATGCCGTGGCGAACG
TGAGCCAGTGACAGAAGCAGAACGCGTGTGGTCCAAGTATATGACGCGTATTAAGCGTCCAAAACGTTTT
CACACCCTTTCCGGCGGTAAACCGCAGGTTGAAGGTGCTGAAGACTACACCGATTCTGACGATTAATAAA
AAGGGCGAAATGCCCTTTTTTTATGTCAGTAGTTTCTGCAGATGGATGAGCAAACGGTCAATCGCTCGAT
AGCTAACTGCCTCCTGCAAATGCTGACGTGTGATAATGTCAGACTGATCAATATCAGCAATGGTTCGTGC
AACTTTCAATAACCGCTGCCAGGCACGAATCGATAACCCCAGATGGATCAGTGTTCCTTCCAACCACATC
GCATCTTCGCTCTCAAGTTTGCAGAATTGGCGTATTTCCGGACTATCCAGCCAGGCATTCAGTTTATTCT
GCCGCTTAAATTGGCGCTCTCTGGCGGCCATTACGCGTTGTTTAATGGTGGCGCTGCTTTCTCCCGGCAC
TACCGTTTTACTCAAAGTGCCGGGGGGTGGTAATGGGATCTCCAGTGAGAGATCGAAGCGGTCGAGAAAG
GGCCCCGAGAGCCGGTTGAGATAACGTAATGTCTGTTCTGGCGTGCAGCGGTTATGGTTTCCCTGATAAT
GCCCGGTAGGGCTGGGATTCATCGCCGCAACAAGCTGGAAACGGGCTGGATAGGTTATTTTTGCTCGTGC
GCGTGAAAGATGGATCTGCCCGGATTCAATCGGCTCTCGCAAGGCATCCGGTGTACGCCGTTCAAATTCA
GGTAGCTCATCAAGAAAAAGCACGCCGTTATGCGCCAGCGAAATTTCACCGGGCCCTGGAATTGCGCCAC
CGCCTACCATCGCAGTTAACGATGCACTGTGATGAGGTGAGCGGAACGGGCGCTGCCGCCATTGTTTTTG
TACTGATTCAGCATTTACCAGACTTAATATCGCAGCACTCTCCAGTGCCTCTTCATTGCTTAAATCTGGC
AACAGGCCATTAATACGGCTGGCGAGCATTGTTTTACCTGTTCCCGGCGGCCCAATCAGTAAAAGGTTGT
GCCCGCCAGCAGCGGTAATTTCCAGTCCTCGCTTTCCTTGTTCCTGACCGATAACATCACTGAGATCATG
TTGTAGCGCCCGGGATACTGCATCAGTTGGGTTCGGGGCGGCCGCGATCCCCGGGTACCGATTAAACCAG
CAATAGACATAAGCGGCTATTTAACGACCCTGCCCTGAACCGACGACCGGGTCGAATTTGCTTTCGAATT
TCTGCCATTCATCCGCTTATTATCACTTATTCAGGCGTAGCAACCAGGCGTTTAAGGGCACCAATAACTG
CCTTAAAAAAATTACGCCCCGCCCTGCCACTCATCGCAGTACTGTTGTAATTCATTAAGCATTCTGCCGA
CATGGAAGCCATCACAAACGGCATGATGAACCTGAATCGCCAGCGGCATCAGCACCTTGTCGCCTTGCGT
ATAATATTTGCCCATGGTGAAAACGGGGGCGAAGAAGTTGTCCATATTGGCCACGTTTAAATCAAAACTG
GTGAAACTCACCCAGGGATTGGCTGAGACGAAAAACATATTCTCAATAAACCCTTTAGGGAAATAGGCCA
GGTTTTCACCGTAACACGCCACATCTTGCGAATATATGTGTAGAAACTGCCGGAAATCGTCGTGGTATTC
ACTCCAGAGCGATGAAAACGTTTCAGTTTGCTCATGGAAAACGGTGTAACAAGGGTGAACACTATCCCAT
ATCACCAGCTCACCGTCTTTCATTGCCATACGGAATTCCGGATGAGCATTCATCAGGCGGGCAAGAATGT
GAATAAAGGCCGGATAAAACTTGTGCTTATTTTTCTTTACGGTCTTTAAAAAGGCCGTAATATCCAGCTG
AACGGTCTGGTTATAGGTACATCGAGCAACTGACTGAAATGCCTCAAAATGTTCTTTACGATGCCATTGG
GATATATCAACGGTGGTATGTCCAGTGATTTTTTTCTCCATTTTAGCTTCCTTAGCTCCTGAAAATCTCG
ATAACTCAAAAAATACGCCCGGTAGTGATCTTATTTCATTATGGTGAAAGTTGGAACCTCTTACGTGCCG
ATCAACGTCTCATTTTCGCCAAAAGTTGGCCCAGGGCTTCCCGGTATCAACAGGGACACCAGGATTTATT
TACTCTGCGAAGTGATCTTCCGTCACAGGTATTTATTCGAAGACGAAAGGTGCAGGAGTCGCATAAGGGA
GAGCGTCGATCCCCGACAGTAAGACGGGTAAGCCTGTTGATGATACCGCTGCCTTACTGGGTGCATTAGC
CAGTCTGAATGACCTGTCACGGGATAATCCGAAGTGGTCAGACTGGAAAATCAGAGGGCAG
