Features (pLannotate 1.2.2; 18 found; start..end, strand, type, name):
    118..220     +  promoter       cat promoter: promoter of the E. coli cat gene encoding chloramphenicol acetyltransferase
    221..880     +  CDS            CmR: chloramphenicol acetyltransferase; cat; confers resistance to chloramphenicol
   1105..2052    +  CDS            comM (fragment): COMM_HAEIN - Experimental evidence at protein level: Swiss-Prot protein existence level 1. Induced during competence development. Not needed for DNA uptake. May be involved in a recombination step. From Haemophilus influenzae (strain ATCC 51907 / DSM 11121 / KW20 / Rd).
   2139..2423    -  CDS            yifE (fragment): YIFE_ECOLI - Experimental evidence at protein level: Swiss-Prot protein existence level 1. From Escherichia coli (strain K12).
   2583..3020    +  CDS            hdfR (fragment): HDFR_ECO27 - Protein inferred from homology: Swiss-Prot protein existence level 3. Negatively regulates the transcription of the flagellar master operon flhDC by binding to the upstream region of the operon. From Escherichia coli O127:H6 (strain E2348/69 / EPEC).
   3075..3118    -  terminator     bacterial terminator: putative bacterial transcription terminator
   3121..3193    -  ncRNA          tRNA: Accession: RF00005 - tRNA
   3205..3278    -  ncRNA          tRNA: Accession: RF00005 - tRNA
   3333..3448    -  ncRNA          5S rRNA: Accession: RF00001 - 5S ribosomal RNA
   3556..3821    -  ncRNA          LSU rRNA bacteria: Accession: RF02541 - Bacterial large subunit ribosomal RNA
   3841..4000    -  ncRNA          LSU rRNA bacteria: Accession: RF02541 - Bacterial large subunit ribosomal RNA
   4080..4099    +  misc_feature   MCS (fragment): pUC18/19 multiple cloning site
   4111..4565    +  rep_origin     f1 ori (sequence partly withheld): f1 bacteriophage origin of replication; arrow indicates direction of (+) strand synthesis
   4591..4646    +  promoter       AmpR promoter (fragment): bla
   4669..5114    +  promoter       sacB promoter: sacR; sacB promoter and control region
   5115..6536    +  CDS            SacB: secreted levansucrase that renders bacterial growth sensitive to sucrose; Bacillus subtilis sacB; negative selection marker
   6929..7879    -  CDS            Rep101(Ts): temperature-sensitive version of the RepA protein needed for replication with the pSC101 origin (Armstrong et al., 1984); rep101 encoding an A56V mutation
   7927..8149    -  rep_origin     pSC101 ori: low-copy replication origin that requires the Rep101 protein
>Addgene plasmid #25769 | pKOV | analyzer sequence | sequence record 12093
CCCTTTCGTCTTCGAATAAATACCTGTGACGGAAGATCACTTCGCAGAATAAATAAATCCTGGTGTCCCT
GTTGATACCGGGAAGCCCTGGGCCAACTTTTGGCGAAAATGAGACGTTGATCGGCACGTAAGAGGTTCCA
ACTTTCACCATAATGAAATAAGATCACTACCGGGCGTATTTTTTGAGTTATCGAGATTTTCAGGAGCTAA
GGAAGCTAAAATGGAGAAAAAAATCACTGGATATACCACCGTTGATATATCCCAATGGCATCGTAAAGAA
CATTTTGAGGCATTTCAGTCAGTTGCTCAATGTACCTATAACCAGACCGTTCAGCTGGATATTACGGCCT
TTTTAAAGACCGTAAAGAAAAATAAGCACAAGTTTTATCCGGCCTTTATTCACATTCTTGCCCGCCTGAT
GAATGCTCATCCGGAATTCCGTATGGCAATGAAAGACGGTGAGCTGGTGATATGGGATAGTGTTCACCCT
TGTTACACCGTTTTCCATGAGCAAACTGAAACGTTTTCATCGCTCTGGAGTGAATACCACGACGATTTCC
GGCAGTTTCTACACATATATTCGCAAGATGTGGCGTGTTACGGTGAAAACCTGGCCTATTTCCCTAAAGG
GTTTATTGAGAATATGTTTTTCGTCTCAGCCAATCCCTGGGTGAGTTTCACCAGTTTTGATTTAAACGTG
GCCAATATGGACAACTTCTTCGCCCCCGTTTTCACCATGGGCAAATATTATACGCAAGGCGACAAGGTGC
TGATGCCGCTGGCGATTCAGGTTCATCATGCCGTTTGTGATGGCTTCCATGTCGGCAGAATGCTTAATGA
ATTACAACAGTACTGCGATGAGTGGCAGGGCGGGGCGTAATTTTTTTAAGGCAGTTATTGGTGCCCTTAA
ACGCCTGGTTGCTACGCCTGAATAAGTGATAATAAGCGGATGAATGGCAGAAATTCGAAAGCAAATTCGA
CCCGGTCGTCGGTTCAGGGCAGGGTCGTTAAATAGCCGCTTATGTCTATTGCTGGTTTAATCGGTACCCG
GGGATCGCGGCCGCCCCGAACCCAACTGATGCAGTATCCCGGGCGCTACAACATGATCTCAGTGATGTTA
TCGGTCAGGAACAAGGAAAGCGAGGACTGGAAATTACCGCTGCTGGCGGGCACAACCTTTTACTGATTGG
GCCGCCGGGAACAGGTAAAACAATGCTCGCCAGCCGTATTAATGGCCTGTTGCCAGATTTAAGCAATGAA
GAGGCACTGGAGAGTGCTGCGATATTAAGTCTGGTAAATGCTGAATCAGTACAAAAACAATGGCGGCAGC
GCCCGTTCCGCTCACCTCATCACAGTGCATCGTTAACTGCGATGGTAGGCGGTGGCGCAATTCCAGGGCC
CGGTGAAATTTCGCTGGCGCATAACGGCGTGCTTTTTCTTGATGAGCTACCTGAATTTGAACGGCGTACA
CCGGATGCCTTGCGAGAGCCGATTGAATCCGGGCAGATCCATCTTTCACGCACACGAGCAAAAATAACCT
ATCCAGCCCGTTTCCAGCTTGTTGCAGCGATGAATCCCAGCCCTACCGGGCATTATCAGGGAAACCATAA
CCGCTGCACGCCAGAACAGACATTACGTTATCTCAACCGGCTCTCGGGGCCCTTTCTCGACCGCTTCGAT
CTCTCACTGGAGATCCCATTACCACCCCCCGGCACTTTGAGTAAAACGGTAGTGCCGGGAGAAAGCAGCG
CCACCATTAAACAACGCGTAATGGCCGCCAGAGAGCGCCAATTTAAGCGGCAGAATAAACTGAATGCCTG
GCTGGATAGTCCGGAAATACGCCAATTCTGCAAACTTGAGAGCGAAGATGCGATGTGGTTGGAAGGAACA
CTGATCCATCTGGGGTTATCGATTCGTGCCTGGCAGCGGTTATTGAAAGTTGCACGAACCATTGCTGATA
TTGATCAGTCTGACATTATCACACGTCAGCATTTGCAGGAGGCAGTTAGCTATCGAGCGATTGACCGTTT
GCTCATCCATCTGCAGAAACTACTGACATAAAAAAAGGGCATTTCGCCCTTTTTATTAATCGTCAGAATC
GGTGTAGTCTTCAGCACCTTCAACCTGCGGTTTACCGCGGAAAGGGTGTGAAAACGTTTTGGACGCTTAA
TACGCGTCATATACTTGGACCACACGCGTTCTGCTTCTGTCACTGGCTCACGTTCGCCACGGCATACTGC
TACGAAGAGTTTCTCTTCCTCGGTAACCGGCTCGCGTTTGCCAAGATCCAACTCATTGAAGGCATAACCA
TGACGCTCAAGCAGTTGTGCCTCTTTGATGGTGAAATCACCATGACGAGAGAATCCACGTGGATAATGTT
TATTGTCGAAATATCGATTAGTCGTCGTAAAGCTTTCCGCCATCCTGCACGCTCCTAATTCTTTGACCGA
GCTAGTTATGGCGCGGAGTATTAGTTACGCTTGACAGAGTGTAAAACAAAACATTTAAATCATAACGACA
AATAATTTTGCGGAGAGCACTGTGGATGTTATAAATTTGGAGTGTGAAGGTTATTGCGTGTGGTAAAACA
GCTGCATGAACGCCAGCTTGATCTTCTTATTACCACTGAAGCGCCCAAAATGGACGAATTTAGTAGTCAG
TTGCTGGGATATTTCACTTTAGCGCTTTATACCAGTGCCCCTTCAAAACTAAAGGGAGATCTTAATTATC
TGCGACTTGAGTGGGGGCCAGATTTTCAACAGCATGAGGCAGGTTTGATCGGTGCTGACGAAGTGCCCAT
TCTGACAACCAGTTCTGCTGAACTGGCACAGCAACAGATTGCGATGCTTAATGGTTGCACCTGGCTACCC
GTCAGCTGGGCGCGTAAAAAAGGCGGCCTGCATACCGTTGTCGATAGCACAACACTTTCACGGCCGCTTT
ATGCCATATGGCTGCAAAATAGCGATAAAAATGCGTTGATTCGCGATCTTTTGAAAATTAACGTGCTGGA
TGAAGTGTATTAATATGAATGGCTGGCAAGGATGCCGGTAGAAGGATTTACTTCGGAGAGGGTTATTTCA
GATAAAAAAAATCCTTACGTTTCGCTAAGGATGATTTCTGGCAGGGGCGGAGAGACTCGAACTCCCAACA
CCCGGTTTTGGAGACCGGTGCTCTACCAATTGAACTACGCCCCTAATTAGGGTGGCGGAACGGACGGGAC
TCGAACCCGCGACCCCCTGCGTGACAGGCAGGTATTCTAACCGACTGAACTACCGCTCCACCGAATTCTT
TTACAACCACCGGTTTTATGACCGGCTTACTGCTTAATTTGATGCCTGGCAGTTCCCTACTCTCGCATGG
GGAGACCCCACACTACCATCGGCGCTACGGCGTTTCACTTCTGAGTTCGGCATGGGGTCAGGTGGGACCA
CCGCGCTACGGCCGCCAGGCAAATTCTGTTTCATCAGACCGCTTCTGCGTTCTGATTTAATCTGTATCAG
GCTGAAAATCTTCTCTCATCCGCCAAAACATCTTCGGCGTTGTAAGGTTAAGCCTCACGGTTCATTAGTA
CCGGTTAGCTCAACGCATCGCTGCGCTTACACACCCGGCCTATCAACGTCGTCGTCTTCAACGTTCCTTC
AGGACTCTCAAGGAGTCAGGGAGAACTCATCTCGGGGCAAGTTTCGTGCTTAGATGCTTTCAGCACTTAT
CTCTTCCGCATTTAGCTACCGGGCAGTGCCATTGGCATGACAACCCGAACACCAGTGATGCGTCCACTCC
GGTCCTCTCGTACTAGGAGCAGCCCCCCTCAGTTCTCCAGCGCCCACGGCAGATAGGGACCGAACTGTCT
CACGACGTTCTAAACCCAGCTCGCGTACCACTTTAAATGGCGAACAGCCATACCCTTGGGACCTACTTCA
GCTCCAGGATGTGATGAGCCGACATCGAGGTGCCAAACACCGCCGTCGATATGAACTCTTGGGCGGTATC
AGCCTGTTATCCCCGGAGTACCTTTTATCCGTTGAGCGATGGCCCTTCCATTCAGAACCACCGGATCACT
ATGACCTGCTTTCGCACCTGGGATCCTCTAGAGTCGACCGGAGAATGGCG
[123 nt withheld, positions 4111-4233]
C
[91 nt withheld, positions 4235-4325]
A
[49 nt withheld, positions 4327-4375]
CCTTTGACGTTGGAGTCCACGTTCTTT
[37 nt withheld, positions 4403-4439]
ACCCTATCTCGGTCTATTCTTTTGATTTATAAGGGATTTTGCCGATTTCGGCCTATTGGTTAAAAAATGA
GCTGATTTAACAAAAATTTAACGCGAATTTTAACAAAATATTAACGCTTACAATTTAGGTGGCACTTTTC
GGGGAAATGTGCGCGGAACCCCTATTTGTTTATTTTTCTAAATACATTCAAATATGTATCCGCTCATNNC
ANGATCCTTTTTAACCCATCACATATACCTGCCGTTCACTATTATTTAGTGAAATGAGATATTATGATAT
TTTCTGAATTGTGATTAAAAAGGCAACTTTATGCCCATGCAACAGAAACTATAAAAAATACAGAGAATGA
AAAGAAACAGATAGATTTTTTAGTTCTTTAGGCCCGTAGTCTGCAAATCCTTTTATGATTTTCTATCAAA
CAAAAGAGGAAAATAGACCAGTTGCAATCCAAACGAGAGTCTAATAGAATGAGGTCGAAAAGTAAATCGC
GCGGGTTTGTTACTGATAAAGCAGGCAAGACCTAAAATGTGTAAAGGGCAAAGTGTATACTTTGGCGTCA
CCCCTTACATATTTTAGGTCTTTTTTTATTGTGCGTAACTAACTTGCCATCTTCAAACAGGAGGGCTGGA
AGAAGCAGACCGCTAACACAGTACATAAAAAAGGAGACATGAACGATGAACATCAAAAAGTTTGCAAAAC
AAGCAACAGTATTAACCTTTACTACCGCACTGCTGGCAGGAGGCGCAACTCAAGCGTTTGCGAAAGAAAC
GAACCAAAAGCCATATAAGGAAACATACGGCATTTCCCATATTACACGCCATGATATGCTGCAAATCCCT
GAACAGCAAAAAAATGAAAAATATCAAGTTCCTGAGTTCGATTCGTCCACAATTAAAAATATCTCTTCTG
CAAAAGGCCTGGACGTTTGGGACAGCTGGCCATTACAAAACGCTGACGGCACTGTCGCAAACTATCACGG
CTACCACATCGTCTTTGCATTAGCCGGAGATCCTAAAAATGCGGATGACACATCGATTTACATGTTCTAT
CAAAAAGTCGGCGAAACTTCTATTGACAGCTGGAAAAACGCTGGCCGCGTCTTTAAAGACAGCGACAAAT
TCGATGCAAATGATTCTATCCTAAAAGACCAAACACAAGAATGGTCAGGTTCAGCCACAGTTACATCTGA
CGGAAAAATCCGTTTATTCTACACTGATTTCTCCGGTAAACATTACGGCAAACAAACACTGACAACTGCA
CAAGTTAACGTATCAGCATCAGACAGCTCTTTGAACATCAACGGTGTAGAGGATTATAAATCAATCTTTG
ACGGTGACGGAAAAACGTATCAAAATGTACAGCAGTTCATCGATGAAGGCAACTACAGCTCAGGCGACAA
CCATACGCTGAGAGATCCTCACTACGTAGAAGATAAAGGCCACAAATACTTAGTATTTGAAGCAAACACT
GGAACTGAAGATGGCTACCAAGGCGAAGAATCTTTATTTAACAAAGCATACTATGGCAAAAGCACATCAT
TCTTCCGTCAAGAAAGTCAAAAACTTCTGCAAAGCGATAAAAAACGCACGGCTGAGTTAGCAAACGGCGC
TCTCGGTATGATTGAGCTAAACGATGATTACACACTGAAAAAAGTGATGAAACCGCTGATTGCATCTAAC
ACAGTAACAGATGAAATTGAACGCGCGAACGTCTTTAAAATGAACGGCAAATGGTACCTGTTCACTGACT
CCCGCGGATCAAAAATGACGATTGACGGCATTACGTCTAACGATATTTACATGCTTGGTTATGTTTCTAA
TTCTTTAACTGGCCCATACAAGCCGCTGAACAAAACTGGCCTTGTGTTAAAAATGGATCTTGATCCTAAC
GATGTAACCTTTACTTACTCACACTTCGCTGTACCTCAAGCGAAAGGAAACAATGTCGTGATTACAAGCT
ATATGACAAACAGAGGATTCTACGCAGACAAACAATCAACGTTTGCGCCAAGCTTCCTGCTGAACATCAA
AGGCAAGAAAACATCTGTTGTCAAAGACAGCATCCTTGAGCAAGGACAATTAACAGTTAACAAATAAAAA
CGCAAAAGAAAATGCCGATATTGACTACCGGAAGCAGTGTGACCGTGTGCTTCTCAAATGCCTGATTCAG
GCTGTCTATGTGTGACTGTTGAGCTGTAACAAGTTGTCTCAGGTGTTCAATTTCATGTTCTAGTTGCTTT
GTTTTACTGGTTTCACCTGTTCTGTTAGGTGTTACATGCTGTTCATCTGTTACATTGTCGATCTGTTCAT
GGTGAACAGCTTTAAATGCACCAAAAACTCGTAAAAGCTCTGATGTATCTATCTTTTTTACACCGTTTTC
ATCTGTGCATATGGACAGTTTTCCCTTTGATATCTAACGGTGAACAGTTGTTCTACTTTTGTTTGTTAGT
CTTGATGCTTCACTGATAGATACAAGAGCCATAAGAACCTCAGATCCTTCCGTATTTAGCCAGTATGTTC
TCTAGTGTGGTTCGTTGTTTTTGCGTGAGCCATGAGAACGAACCATTGAGATCATGCTTACTTTGCATGT
CACTCAAAAATTTTGCCTCAAAACTGGTGAGCTGAATTTTTGCAGTTAAAGCATCGTGTAGTGTTTTTCT
TAGTCCGTTACGTAGGTAGGAATCTGATGTAATGGTTGTTGGTATTTTGTCACCATTCATTTTTATCTGG
TTGTTCTCAAGTTCGGTTACGAGATCCATTTGTCTATCTAGTTCAACTTGGAAAATCAACGTATCAGTCG
GGCGGCCTCGCTTATCAACCACCAATTTCATATTGCTGTAAGTGTTTAAATCTTTACTTATTGGTTTCAA
AACCCATTGGTTAAGCCTTTTAAACTCATGGTAGTTATTTTCAAGCATTAACATGAACTTAAATTCATCA
AGGCTAATCTCTATATTTGCCTTGTGAGTTTTCTTTTGTGTTAGTTCTTTTAATAACCACTCATAAATCC
TCATAGAGTATTTGTTTTCAAAAGACTTAACATGTTCCAGATTATATTTTATGAATTTTTTTAACTGGAA
AAGATAAGGCAATATCTCTTCACTAAAAACTAATTCTAATTTTTCGCTTGAGAACTTGGCATAGTTTGTC
CACTGGAAAATCTCAAAGCCTTTAACCAAAGGATTCCTGATTTCCACAGTTCTCGTCATCAGCTCTCTGG
TTGCTTTAGCTAATACACCATAAGCATTTTCCCTACTGATGTTCATCATCTGAACGTATTGGTTATAAGT
GAACGATACCGTCCGTTCTTTCCTCGTAGGGTTTTCAATCGTGGGGTTGAGTAGTGCCACACAGCATAAA
ATTAGCTTGGTTTCATGCTCCGTTAAGTCATAGCGACTAATCGCTAGTTCATTTGCTTTGAAAACAACTA
ATTCAGACATACATCTCAATTGGTCTAGGTGATTTTAATCACTATACCAATTGAGATGGGCTAGTCAATG
ATAATTACTAGTCCTTTTCCTTTGAGTTGTGGGTATCTGTAAATTCTGCTAGACCTTTGCTGGAAAACTT
GTAAATTCTGCTAGACCCTCTGTAAATTCCGCTAGACCTTTGTGTGTTTTTTTTGTTTATATTCAAGTGG
TTATAATTTATAGAATAAAGAAAGAATAAAAAAAGATAAAAAGAATAGATCCCAGCCCTGTGTATAACTC
ACTACTTTAGTCAGTTCCGCAGTATTACAAAAGGATGTCGTAAACGCTGTTTGCTCCTCTACAAAACAGA
CCTTAAAACCCTAAAGGCTTAAGTAGCACCCTCGCAAGCTCGGGCAAATCGCTGAATATTCCTTCTGTCT
CCGACCATCCGGCACCTGAGTCGCTGTCTTTTTCGTGACATTCAGTCCGCTGCGCTCACGGCTCTGGCAG
TGAATGGGGGTAAATGGCACTACAGGCGCCTTTTATGGATTCATGCAAGGAAACTACCCATAATACAAGA
AAAGCCCGTCACGGGCTTCTCAGGGCGTTTTATGGCGGGTCTGCTATGTGGTGCTATCTGACTTTTTGCT
GTTCAGCAGTTCCTGCCCTCTGATTTTCCAGTCTGACCACTTCGGATTATCCCGTGACAGGTCATTCAGA
CTGGCTAATGCACCCAGTAAGGCAGCGGTATCATCAACAGGCTTACCCGTCTTACTGTCNGGATCGACGC
TCTCCCTTATGCGACTCCTGCAT
