LOCUS       Exported 903 bp ds-DNA linear SYN 18-MAY-2021
DEFINITION  synthetic linear DNA
ACCESSION   .
VERSION     .
KEYWORDS    pKOV
SOURCE      synthetic DNA construct
  ORGANISM  synthetic DNA construct
REFERENCE   1 (bases 1 to 903)
  AUTHORS   Link AJ, Phillips D, Church GM
  TITLE     Methods for generating precise deletions and insertions in the
            genome of wild-type Escherichia coli: application to open reading
            frame characterization.
  JOURNAL   J Bacteriol. 1997 Oct . 179(20):6228-37.
  PUBMED    9335267
REFERENCE   2 (bases 1 to 903)
  AUTHORS   .
  TITLE     Direct Submission
  JOURNAL   Exported May 18, 2021 from SnapGene Server 1.1.58
            http://www.snapgene.com
FEATURES             Location/Qualifiers
     source          1..903
                     /organism="synthetic DNA construct"
                     /mol_type="other DNA"
     primer_bind     complement(575..592)
                     /label=pBAD Reverse
                     /note="For vectors with E. coli araBAD promoter, reverse
                     primer"
ORIGIN
        1 gcgaaagcag gtcatagtga tccggtggtt ctgaatggaa gggccatcgc tcaacggata
       61 aaaggtactc cggggataac aggctgatac cgcccaagag ttcatatcga cggcggtgtt
      121 tggcacctcg atgtcggctc atcacatcct ggagctgaag taggtcccaa gggtatggct
      181 gttcgccatt taaagtggta cgcgagctgg gtttagaacg tcgtgagaca gttcggtccc
      241 tatctgccgt gggcgctgga gaactgaggg gggctgctcc tagtacgaga ggaccggagt
      301 ggacgcatca ctggtgttcg ggttgtcatg ccaatggcac tgcccggtag ctaaatgcgg
      361 aagagataag tgctgaaagc atctaagcac gaaacttgcc ccgagatgag ttctccctga
      421 ctccttgaga gtcctgaagg aacgttgaag acgacgacgt tgataggccg ggtgtgtaag
      481 cgcagcgatg cgttgagcta accggtacta atgaaccgtg aggcttaacc ttacaacgcc
      541 gaagatgttt tggcggatga gagaagattt tcagcctgat acagattaaa tcagaacgca
      601 gaagcggtct gatgaaacag aatttgcctg gcggccgtag cgcggtggtc ccacctgacc
      661 ccatgccgaa ctcagaagtg aaacgccgta gcgccgatgg tagtgtgggg tctccccatg
      721 cgagagtagg gaactgccag gcatcaaatt aagcagtaag ccggtcataa aaccggtggt
      781 tgtaaaagaa ttcggtggag cggtagttca gtcggttaga atacctgcct gtcacgcagg
      841 gggtcgcggg ttcgagtccc gtccgttccg ccaccctaat taggggcgta gttcaattgg
      901 tag
//
