>Addgene plasmid #25769 | pKOV | addgene partial sequence | sequence record 81509 | CAT-F 5'-GTTTGTGATGGCTTCCATGTC-3'
ACAGTACTGCGATGAGTGGCAGGGCGGGGCGTAATTTTTTTAAGGCAGTTATTGGTGCCCTTAAACGCCT
GGTTGCTACGCCTGAATAAGTGATAATAAGCGGATGAATGGCAGAAATTCGAAAGCAAATTCGACCCGGT
CGTCGGTTCAGGGCAGGGTCGTTAAATAGCCGCTTATGTCTATTGCTGGTTTAATCGGTACCCGGGGATC
GCGGCCGCCCCGAACCCAACTGATGCAGTATCCCGGGCGCTACAACATGATCTCAGTGATGTTATCGGTC
AGGAACAAGGAAAGCGAGGACTGGAAATTACCGCTGCTGGCGGGCACAACCTTTTACTGATTGGGCCGCC
GGGAACAGGTAAAACAATGCTCGCCAGCCGTATTAATGGCCTGTTGCCAGATTTAAGCAATGAAGAGGCA
CTGGAGAGTGCTGCGATATTAAGTCTGGTAAATGCTGAATCAGTACAAAAACAATGGCGGCAGCGCCCGT
TCCGCTCACCTCATCACAGTGCATCGTTAACTGCGATGGTAGGCGGTGGCGCAATTCCAGGGCCCGGTGA
AATTTCGCTGGCGCATAACGGCGTGCTTTTTCTTGATGAGCTACCTGAATTTGAACGGCGTACACCGGAT
GCCTTGCGAGAGCCGATTGAATCCGGGCAGATCCATCTTTCACGCGCACGAGCAAAAATAACCTATCCAG
CCCGTTTCCAGCTTGTTGCGGCGATGAATCCCAGCCCTACCGGGCATTATCAGGGAAACCATAACCGCTG
CACGCCAGAACAGACATTACGTTATCTCAACCGGCTCTCGGGGCCCTTTCTCGACCGCTTCGATCTCTCA
CTGGAGATCCCATTACCACCCCCCGGCACTTTGAGTAAAACGGTAGTGCCGGGAGAAAGCAGCGCCACCA
TTAAACAACGCGTAATGGCCGCCAGAGAGCGCCAATTT
