>Addgene plasmid #25769 | pKOV | addgene partial sequence | sequence record 81512 | pTrcHis-R 5'-cttctgcgttctgatttaatctg-3'
TCATCCGCCAAAACATCTTCGGCGTTGTAAGGTTAAGCCTCACGGTTCATTAGTACCGGTTAGCTCAACG
CATCGCTGCGCTTACACACCCGGCCTATCAACGTCGTCGTCTTCAACGTTCCTTCAGGACTCTCAAGGAG
TCAGGGAGAACTCATCTCGGGGCAAGTTTCGTGCTTAGATGCTTTCAGCACTTATCTCTTCCGCATTTAG
CTACCGGGCAGTGCCATTGGCATGACAACCCGAACACCAGTGATGCGTCCACTCCGGTCCTCTCGTACTA
GGAGCAGCCCCCCTCAGTTCTCCAGCGCCCACGGCAGATAGGGACCGAACTGTCTCACGACGTTCTAAAC
CCAGCTCGCGTACCACTTTAAATGGCGAACAGCCATACCCTTGGGACCTACTTCAGCTCCAGGATGTGAT
GAGCCGACATCGAGGTGCCAAACACCGCCGTCGATATGAACTCTTGGGCGGTATCAGCCTGTTATCCCCG
GAGTACCTTTTATCCGTTGAGCGATGGCCCTTCCATTCAGAACCACCGGATCACTATGACCTGCTTTCGC
ACCTGGGATCCTCTAGAGTCGACCGGAGAATGGCG
[123 nt withheld, positions 596-718]
C
[91 nt withheld, positions 720-810]
A
[49 nt withheld, positions 812-860]
CCTTTGACGTTGGAGTCCACGTTCTTT
[37 nt withheld, positions 888-924]
ACCCTATCTCGGTCTATTCTTTTGATTTATAAGGGATTTTGCCGATTTCGGCCTATTGGTTAAAAAA
