>Addgene plasmid #25769 | pKOV | addgene partial sequence | sequence record 81516 | sacB-N 5'-ggatctctcagcgtatggttg-3'
TCGATGAACTGCTGTACATTTTGATACGTTTTTCCGTCACCGTCAAAGATTGATTTATAATCCTCTACAC
CGTTGATGTTCAAAGAGCTGTCTGATGCTGATACGTTAACTTGTGCAGTTGTCAGTGTTTGTTTGCCGTA
ATGTTTACCGGAGAAATCAGTGTAGAATAAACGGATTTTTCCGTCAGATGTAACTGTGGCTGAACCTGAC
CATTCTTGTGTTTGGTCTTTTAGGATAGAATCATTTGCATCGAATTTGTCGCTGTCTTTAAAGACGCGGC
CAGCGTTTTTCCAGCTGTCAATAGAAGTTTCGCCGACTTTTTGATAGAACATGTAAATCGATGTGTCATC
CGCATTTTTAGGATCTCCGGCTAATGCAAAGACGATGTGGTAGCCGTGATAGTTTGCGACAGTGCCGTCA
GCGTTTTGTAATGGCCAGCTGTCCCAAACGTCCAGGCCTTTTGCAGAAGAGATATTTTTAATTGTGGACG
AATCGAACTCAGGAACTTGATATTTTTCATTTTTTTGCTGTTCAGGGATTTGCAGCATATCATGGCGTGT
AATATGGGAAATGCCGTATGTTTCCTTATATGGCTTTTGGTTCGTTTCTTTCGCAAACGCTTGAGTTGCG
CCTCCTGCCAGCAGTGCGGTAGTAAAGGTTAATACTGTTGCTTGTTTTGCAAACTTTTTGATGTTCATCG
TTCATGTCTCCTTTTTTATGTACTGTGTTAGCGGTCTGCTTCTTCCAGCCCTCCTGTTTGAAGATGGCAA
GTTAGTTACGCACAATAAAAAAAGACCTAAAATATGTAAGGGGTGACGCCAAAGTATACACTTTGCCCTT
TACACATTTTAGGTCTTGCCTGCTTTATCAGTAACAAACCCGCGCGATTTACTTTTCGACCTCATTCTAT
TAGACTCTCGTTTGGATTGCAACTGGTCTATTTTCCTCTTTTGTTTGATAGAAAATCATAAAAGGATTTG
CAGACTACGGGCCTAAAGAACTAA
