>Addgene plasmid #25769 | pKOV | addgene partial sequence | sequence record 81519 | sacB-C 5'-acaaccatacgctgagagatcc-3'
CACAAATACTTAGTATTTGAAGCAAACACTGGAACTGAAGATGGCTACCAAGGCGAAGAATCTTTATTTA
ACAAAGCATACTATGGCAAAAGCACATCATTCTTCCGTCAAGAAAGTCAAAAACTTCTGCAAAGCGATAA
AAAACGCACGGCTGAGTTAGCAAACGGCGCTCTCGGTATGATTGAGCTAAACGATGATTACACACTGAAA
AAAGTGATGAAACCGCTGATTGCATCTAACACAGTAACAGATGAAATTGAACGCGCGAACGTCTTTAAAA
TGAACGGCAAATGGTACCTGTTCACTGACTCCCGCGGATCAAAAATGACGATTGACGGCATTACGTCTAA
CGATATTTACATGCTTGGTTATGTTTCTAATTCTTTAACTGGCCCATACAAGCCGCTGAACAAAACTGGC
CTTGTGTTAAAAATGGATCTTGATCCTAACGATGTAACCTTTACTTACTCACACTTCGCTGTACCTCAAG
CGAAAGGAAACAATGTCGTGATTACAAGCTATATGACAAACAGAGGATTCTACGCAGACAAACAATCAAC
GTTTGCGCCAAGCTTCCTGCTGAACATCAAAGGCAAGAAAACATCTGTTGTCAAAGACAGCATCCTTGAG
CAAGGACAATTAACAGTTAACAAATAAAAACGCAAAAGAAAATGCCGATATTGACTACCGGAAGCAGTGT
GACCGTGTGCTTCTCAAATGCCTGATTCAGGCTGTCTATGTGTGACTGTTGAGCTGTAACAAGTTGTCTC
AGGTGTTCAATTTCATGTTCTAGTTGCTTTGTTTTACTGGTTTCACCTGTTCTGTTAGGTGTTACATGCT
GTTCATCTGTTACATTGTCGATCTGTTCATGGTGAACAGCTTTAAATGCACCAAAAACTCGTAAAAGCTC
TGATGTATCTATCTTTTTTACACCGTTTTCATCTGTGCATATGGACAGTTTTCCCTTTGATATGTAACGG
TGAACAGTTGTTCTACTTTTG
