>Addgene plasmid #25769 | pKOV | addgene partial sequence | sequence record 81568 | AbChat-1 5'-cctaatgcaggagtcgcataagggagagcgtcg-3'
GGGTAAGCCTGTTGATGATACCGCTGCCTTACTGGGTGCATTAGCCAGTCTGAATGACCTGTCACGGGAT
AATCCGAAGTGGTCAGACTGGAAAATCAGAGGGCAGGAACTGCTGAACAGCAAAAAGTCAGATAGCACCA
CATAGCAGACCCGCCATAAAACGCCCTGAGAAGCCCGTGACGGGCTTTTCTTGTATTATGGGTAGTTTCC
TTGCATGAATCCATAAAAGGCGCCTGTAGTGCCATTTACCCCCATTCACTGCCAGAGCCGTGAGCGCAGC
GGACTGAATGTCACGAAAAAGACAGCGACTCAGGTGCCGGATGGTCGGAGACAGAAGGAATATTCAGCGA
TTTGCCCGAGCTTGCGAGGGTGCTACTTAAGCCTTTAGGGTTTTAAGGTCTGTTTTGTAGAGGAGCAAAC
AGCGTTTACGACATCCTTTTGTAATACTGCGGAACTGACTAAAGTAGTGAGTTATACACAGGGCTGGGAT
CTATTCTTTTTATCTTTTTTTATTCTTTCTTTATTCTATAAATTATAACCACTTGAATATAAACAAAAAA
AACACACAAAGGTCTAGCGGAATTTACAGAGGGTCTAGCAGAATTTACAAGTTTTCCAGCAAAGGTCTAG
CAGAATTTACAGATACCCACAACTCAAAGGAAAAGGACTAGTAATTATCATTGACTAGCCCATCTCAATT
GGTATAGTGATTAAAATCACCTAGACCAATTGAGATGTATGTCTGAATTAGTTGTTTTCAAAGCAAATGA
ACTAGCGATTAGTCGCTATGACTTAACGGAGCATGAAACCAAGCTAATTTTATGCTGTGTGGCACTACTC
AACCCCACGATTGAAAACCCTACGAGGAAAGAACGGACGGTATCGTTCACTTATAACCAATACGTTCAGA
TGATGAACATCAGTAGGGAAAATGCTTATGGTGTATTAGCTAAAGCAACCAGAGAGCTGATGACGAGAAC
TGTGG
